Addgene plasmid #72517: pJK544
Purpose: Produces Acetobacter aceti 1023 formylglycinamidine ribonucleotide synthetase small subunit (AaPurS)
Depositing lab: T. J. Kappock. Depositing organization: Purdue University.
Backbone
  Vector backbone: pCDFDuet-1
  Backbone size w/o insert (bp): 3781
  Total vector size (bp): 3954
  Vector type: Bacterial Expression
Growth in bacteria
  Bacterial resistance: Streptomycin, 50 μg/mL
  Growth temperature: 37°C
  Growth strain: DH5alpha
  Copy number: Unknown
Gene/Insert
  Gene/Insert name: formylglycinamidine ribonucleotide synthetase, small subunit (alt names: purS; AZ09_06375)
  Species: Acetobacter aceti 1023
  Mutation: contains additional Ala2
  GenBank ID: KDE20458
  Promoter: T7
  Cloning method: Restriction Enzyme; 5′ cloning site NcoI (not destroyed); 3′ cloning site HindIII (not destroyed)
  Sequencing primers: 5′ ACYCDuetUP1; 3′ DuetDOWN1
Terms and licenses: Academic/Nonprofit Terms; Industry Terms: Not Available to Industry
Depositor comments: pCloDF13 replicon
How to cite: pJK544 was a gift from T. J. Kappock (Addgene plasmid # 72517 ; http://n2t.net/addgene:72517 ; RRID:Addgene_72517)
