[The description below was written by a language model from this plasmid's Addgene catalogue record and pLannotate feature annotations shown in this document.]
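Description:
pJK544 is a bacterial expression plasmid built on pCDFDuet-1 that produces the small subunit of formylglycinamidine ribonucleotide synthetase (PurS, also recorded as AZ09_06375) from Acetobacter aceti 1023. The 3,954 bp plasmid replicates from the CloDF13 (CDF) origin, which is compatible with other common E. coli replicons and so allows it to be maintained alongside additional plasmids for co-expression. Selection is by streptomycin, through the aadA (SmR) aminoglycoside adenylyltransferase gene, which also confers spectinomycin resistance and is annotated downstream of a bla-type promoter.

The purS coding sequence was inserted between the NcoI and HindIII sites, both retained, placing it in the first of the two Duet expression cassettes. The annotation tool did not label the insert itself, but its position corresponds to the unannotated stretch following the first T7 promoter (which spans the sequence origin), lac operator and T7 gene 10 ribosome binding site. The encoded protein carries an extra alanine at position 2. No affinity tag on the protein is recorded. The second cassette, with its own T7 promoter and lac operator followed by an S-Tag fragment and the T7 terminator, appears to be empty. A plasmid-borne lacI gene with its native promoter supplies lac repressor, so transcription is held off at the operators until induced with IPTG in a host that provides T7 RNA polymerase. The short TcR and SET1 fragment annotations are probably backbone remnants or spurious matches rather than functional elements. The construct is intended for recombinant production of AaPurS, for which the record gives no further application.
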