Features (pLannotate 1.2.2; 16 found; start..end, strand, type, name):
      3..27      +  protein_bind   lac operator: The lac repressor binds to the lac operator to inhibit transcription in E. coli. This inhibition can be relieved by adding lactose or isopropyl-β-D-thiogalactopyranoside (IPTG). lac repressor encoded by lacI
     42..64      +  RBS            RBS: efficient ribosome binding site from bacteriophage T7 gene 10 (Olins and Rangwala, 1989)
    387..405     +  promoter       T7 promoter: promoter for bacteriophage T7 RNA polymerase
    406..430     +  protein_bind   lac operator: The lac repressor binds to the lac operator to inhibit transcription in E. coli. This inhibition can be relieved by adding lactose or isopropyl-β-D-thiogalactopyranoside (IPTG). lac repressor encoded by lacI
    539..580     +  CDS            S-Tag (fragment): affinity and epitope tag derived from pancreatic ribonuclease A
    610..627     +  CDS            SET1 (fragment): solubility-enhancement tag derived from T7 phage gene 10B
    635..682     +  terminator     T7 terminator: transcription terminator for bacteriophage T7 RNA polymerase
    853..1644    -  CDS            SmR: aminoglycoside adenylyltransferase (Murphy, 1985); aadA; confers resistance to spectinomycin and streptomycin
   1645..1736    -  promoter       AmpR promoter: bla
   1784..2522    -  rep_origin     CloDF13 ori: Plasmids containing the CloDF13 (CDF) origin of replication can be propagated in E. coli cells that contain additional plasmids with compatible origins.
   2619..2683    -  CDS            TcR (fragment): tetracycline efflux protein; tet; confers resistance to tetracycline
   2698..2719    -  protein_bind   CAP binding site: CAP binding activates transcription in the presence of cAMP. E. coli catabolite activator protein
   2732..3814    -  CDS            lacI: lac repressor; lacI; The lac repressor binds to the lac operator to inhibit transcription in E. coli. This inhibition can be relieved by adding lactose or isopropyl-β-D-thiogalactopyranoside (IPTG).
   3815..3892    -  promoter       lacI promoter: lacI
   3900..3935    -  CDS            TcR (fragment): tetracycline efflux protein; tet; confers resistance to tetracycline
   3938..2       +  promoter       T7 promoter (across the origin): promoter for bacteriophage T7 RNA polymerase
>Addgene plasmid #72517 | pJK544 | depositor full sequence | sequence record 132599 | pJK544 sequence 3954 bps
GGGGAATTGTGAGCGGATAACAATTCCCCTGTAGAAATAATTTTGTTTAACTTTAATAAGGAGATATACC
ATGGCGAAGGTACGTGTAACCGTCATGCTGAAGGACGGTGTTCTGGACCCGCAGGGCAAGGCCATCAGCC
ACGCATTGCAGACACTTGGTTTTGAAGGCGTGCACGATGTGCGCGTGGGTAAGGTGATTGAACTGGATCT
GCCGGGTGCCAAAGCCGAGGAAGCCCAGAAAAAGGCCGATGCTATGGCGCGTGATCTGCTAGCCAACCTG
GTGATTGAAGATTACTCTGTAGAGGTGGTGGAATGAAGCTTGCGGCCGCATAATGCTTAAGTCGAACAGA
AAGTAATCGTATTGTACACGGCCGCATAATCGAAATTAATACGACTCACTATAGGGGAATTGTGAGCGGA
TAACAATTCCCCATCTTAGTATATTAGTTAAGTATAAGAAGGAGATATACATATGGCAGATCTCAATTGG
ATATCGGCCGGCCACGCGATCGCTGACGTCGGTACCCTCGAGTCTGGTAAAGAAACCGCTGCTGCGAAAT
TTGAACGCCAGCACATGGACTCGTCTACTAGCGCAGCTTAATTAACCTAGGCTGCTGCCACCGCTGAGCA
ATAACTAGCATAACCCCTTGGGGCCTCTAAACGGGTCTTGAGGGGTTTTTTGCTGAAACCTCAGGCATTT
GAGAAGCACACGGTCACACTGCTTCCGGTAGTCAATAAACCGGTAAACCAGCAATAGACATAAGCGGCTA
TTTAACGACCCTGCCCTGAACCGACGACCGGGTCATCGTGGCCGGATCTTGCGGCCCCTCGGCTTGAACG
AATTGTTAGACATTATTTGCCGACTACCTTGGTGATCTCGCCTTTCACGTAGTGGACAAATTCTTCCAAC
TGATCTGCGCGCGAGGCCAAGCGATCTTCTTCTTGTCCAAGATAAGCCTGTCTAGCTTCAAGTATGACGG
GCTGATACTGGGCCGGCAGGCGCTCCATTGCCCAGTCGGCAGCGACATCCTTCGGCGCGATTTTGCCGGT
TACTGCGCTGTACCAAATGCGGGACAACGTAAGCACTACATTTCGCTCATCGCCAGCCCAGTCGGGCGGC
GAGTTCCATAGCGTTAAGGTTTCATTTAGCGCCTCAAATAGATCCTGTTCAGGAACCGGATCAAAGAGTT
CCTCCGCCGCTGGACCTACCAAGGCAACGCTATGTTCTCTTGCTTTTGTCAGCAAGATAGCCAGATCAAT
GTCGATCGTGGCTGGCTCGAAGATACCTGCAAGAATGTCATTGCGCTGCCATTCTCCAAATTGCAGTTCG
CGCTTAGCTGGATAACGCCACGGAATGATGTCGTCGTGCACAACAATGGTGACTTCTACAGCGCGGAGAA
TCTCGCTCTCTCCAGGGGAAGCCGAAGTTTCCAAAAGGTCGTTGATCAAAGCTCGCCGCGTTGTTTCATC
AAGCCTTACGGTCACCGTAACCAGCAAATCAATATCACTGTGTGGCTTCAGGCCGCCATCCACTGCGGAG
CCGTACAAATGTACGGCCAGCAACGTCGGTTCGAGATGGCGCTCGATGACGCCAACTACCTCTGATAGTT
GAGTCGATACTTCGGCGATCACCGCTTCCCTCATACTCTTCCTTTTTCAATATTATTGAAGCATTTATCA
GGGTTATTGTCTCATGAGCGGATACATATTTGAATGTATTTAGAAAAATAAACAAATAGCTAGCTCACTC
GGTCGCTACGCTCCGGGCGTGAGACTGCGGCGGGCGCTGCGGACACATACAAAGTTACCCACAGATTCCG
TGGATAAGCAGGGGACTAACATGTGAGGCAAAACAGCAGGGCCGCGCCGGTGGCGTTTTTCCATAGGCTC
CGCCCTCCTGCCAGAGTTCACATAAACAGACGCTTTTCCGGTGCATCTGTGGGAGCCGTGAGGCTCAACC
ATGAATCTGACAGTACGGGCGAAACCCGACAGGACTTAAAGATCCCCACCGTTTCCGGCGGGTCGCTCCC
TCTTGCGCTCTCCTGTTCCGACCCTGCCGTTTACCGGATACCTGTTCCGCCTTTCTCCCTTACGGGAAGT
GTGGCGCTTTCTCATAGCTCACACACTGGTATCTCGGCTCGGTGTAGGTCGTTCGCTCCAAGCTGGGCTG
TAAGCAAGAACTCCCCGTTCAGCCCGACTGCTGCGCCTTATCCGGTAACTGTTCACTTGAGTCCAACCCG
GAAAAGCACGGTAAAACGCCACTGGCAGCAGCCATTGGTAACTGGGAGTTCGCAGAGGATTTGTTTAGCT
AAACACGCGGTTGCTCTTGAAGTGTGCGCCAAAGTCCGGCTACACTGGAAGGACAGATTTGGTTGCTGTG
CTCTGCGAAAGCCAGTTACCACGGTTAAGCAGTTCCCCAACTGACTTAACCTTCGATCAAACCACCTCCC
CAGGTGGTTTTTTCGTTTACAGGGCAAAAGATTACGCGCAGAAAAAAAGGATCTCAAGAAGATCCTTTGA
TCTTTTCTACTGAACCGCTCTAGATTTCAGTGCAATTTATCTCTTCAAATGTAGCACCTGAAGTCAGCCC
CATACGATATAAGTTGTAATTCTCATGTTAGTCATGCCCCGCGCCCACCGGAAGGAGCTGACTGGGTTGA
AGGCTCTCAAGGGCATCGGTCGAGATCCCGGTGCCTAATGAGTGAGCTAACTTACATTAATTGCGTTGCG
CTCACTGCCCGCTTTCCAGTCGGGAAACCTGTCGTGCCAGCTGCATTAATGAATCGGCCAACGCGCGGGG
AGAGGCGGTTTGCGTATTGGGCGCCAGGGTGGTTTTTCTTTTCACCAGTGAGACGGGCAACAGCTGATTG
CCCTTCACCGCCTGGCCCTGAGAGAGTTGCAGCAAGCGGTCCACGCTGGTTTGCCCCAGCAGGCGAAAAT
CCTGTTTGATGGTGGTTAACGGCGGGATATAACATGAGCTGTCTTCGGTATCGTCGTATCCCACTACCGA
GATGTCCGCACCAACGCGCAGCCCGGACTCGGTAATGGCGCGCATTGCGCCCAGCGCCATCTGATCGTTG
GCAACCAGCATCGCAGTGGGAACGATGCCCTCATTCAGCATTTGCATGGTTTGTTGAAAACCGGACATGG
CACTCCAGTCGCCTTCCCGTTCCGCTATCGGCTGAATTTGATTGCGAGTGAGATATTTATGCCAGCCAGC
CAGACGCAGACGCGCCGAGACAGAACTTAATGGGCCCGCTAACAGCGCGATTTGCTGGTGACCCAATGCG
ACCAGATGCTCCACGCCCAGTCGCGTACCGTCTTCATGGGAGAAAATAATACTGTTGATGGGTGTCTGGT
CAGAGACATCAAGAAATAACGCCGGAACATTAGTGCAGGCAGCTTCCACAGCAATGGCATCCTGGTCATC
CAGCGGATAGTTAATGATCAGCCCACTGACGCGTTGCGCGAGAAGATTGTGCACCGCCGCTTTACAGGCT
TCGACGCCGCTTCGTTCTACCATCGACACCACCACGCTGGCACCCAGTTGATCGGCGCGAGATTTAATCG
CCGCGACAATTTGCGACGGCGCGTGCAGGGCCAGACTGGAGGTGGCAACGCCAATCAGCAACGACTGTTT
GCCCGCCAGTTGTTGTGCCACGCGGTTGGGAATGTAATTCAGCTCCGCCATCGCCGCTTCCACTTTTTCC
CGCGTTTTCGCAGAAACGTGGCTGGCCTGGTTCACCACGCGGGAAACGGTCTGATAAGAGACACCGGCAT
ACTCTGCGACATCGTATAACGTTACTGGTTTCACATTCACCACCCTGAATTGACTCTCTTCCGGGCGCTA
TCATGCCATACCGCGAAAGGTTTTGCGCCATTCGATGGTGTCCGGGATCTCGACGCTCTCCCTTATGCGA
CTCCTGCATTAGGAAATTAATACGACTCACTATA
