>Addgene plasmid #72517 | pJK544 | addgene partial sequence | sequence record 135992 | T7 5'-TAATACGACTCACTATAGGG-3'
CCGGATCTTGCGGCCCCTCGGCTTGAACGAATTGTTAGACATTATTTGCCGACTACCTTGGTGATCTCGC
CTTTCACGTAGTGGACAAATTCTTCCAACTGATCTGCGCGCGAGGCCAAGCGATCTTCTTCTTGTCCAAG
ATAAGCCTGTCTAGCTTCAAGTATGACGGGCTGATACTGGGCCGGCAGGCGCTCCATTGCCCAGTCGGCA
GCGACATCCTTCGGCGCGATTTTGCCGGTTACTGCGCTGTACCAAATGCGGGACAACGTAAGCACTACAT
TTCGCTCATCGCCAGCCCAGTCGGGCGGCGAGTTCCATAGCGTTAAGGTTTCATTTAGCGCCTCAAATAG
ATCCTGTTCAGGAACCGGATCAAAGAGTTCCTCCGCCGCTGGACCTACCAAGGCAACGCTATGTTCTCTT
GCTTTTGTCAGCAAGATAGCCAGATCAATGTCGATCGTGGCTGGCTCGAAGATACCTGCAAGAATGTCAT
TGCGCTGCCATTCTCCAAATTGCAGTTCGCGCTTAGCTGGATAACGCCACGGAATGATGTCGTCGTGCAC
AACAATGGTGACTTCTACAGCGCGGAAGAATCTCGCTCTCTCCAGGGGA
