>Addgene plasmid #72517 | pJK544 | addgene partial sequence | sequence record 135993 | T7term 5'-GCTAGTTATTGCTCAGCGG-3'
ACGAGTCCATGTGCTGGCGTTCAAATTTCGCAGCAGCGGTTTCTTTACCAGACTCGAGGGTACCGACGTC
AGCGATCGCGTGGCCGGCCGATATCCAATTGAGATCTGCCATATGTATATCTCCTTCTTATACTTAACTA
ATATACTAAGATGGGGAATTGTTATCCGCTCACAATTCCCCTATAGTGAGTCGTATTAATTTCGATTATG
CGGCCGTGTACAATACGATTACTTTCTGTTCGACTTAAGCATTATGCGGCCGCAAGCTTCATTCCACCAC
CTCTACAGAGTAATCTTCAATCACCAGGTTGGCTAGCAGATCACGCGCCATAGCATCGGCCTTTTTCTGG
GCTTCCTCGGCTTTGGCACCCGGCAGATCCAGTTCAATCACCTTACCCACGCGCACATCGTGCACGCCTT
CAAAACCAAGTGTCTGCAATGCGTGGCTGATGGCCTTGCCCTGCGGGTCCAGAACACCGTCCTTCAGCAT
GACGGTTACACGTACCTTCGCCATGGTATATCTCCTTATTAAAGTTAAACAAAATTATTTCTACAGGGGA
ATTGTTATCCGCTCACAATTCCCCTATAGTGAGTCGTATTAATTTCCTAATGCAGGAGTCGCATAAGGGA
GAGCGTCGAGATCCCGGACACCATCGAATGGCGCAAAACCTTTCGCGGTATGGCATGATAGCGCCCGGAA
GAGAGTCAATTCAGGGTGGTGAATGTGAAACCAGTAACGTTATACGATGTCGCAGAGTATGCCGGTGTCT
CTTATCAGACCGTTTCCCGCGTGGTGAACCAGGCCAGCCACGTTTCTGCGAAAACGCGGGAAAAAGTGGA
AGCGGCGATGGCGGAGCTGAATTACATTCCCAACCGCGTGGCACAACAACTGGCGGGCAAACAGTCGTTG
CTGATTGGCGTTGCCACCTCCAGTCTGGCCCTGCACGCGCCGTCGCAAATTGTCGCGGCGATTAAATCTC
GCGCCGATCAACTGGGTGCCAGCGTGGTGGTG
